>Addgene plasmid #230274 | AiP13061 - pAAV-AiE0389m-minBG-SYFP2-WPRE3-BGHpA (Alias: CN3061) | addgene full sequence | sequence record 470590 | Addgene NGS Result
CGTGACCGCTACACTTGCCAGCGCCT
[46 nt withheld, positions 27-72]
C
[141 nt withheld, positions 74-214]
CCTTTGACGTTGGAGTCCACGTTCTTT
[37 nt withheld, positions 242-278]
ACTCTATCTCGGGCTATTCTTTTGATTTATAAGGGATTTTGCCGATTTCGGTCTATTGGTTAAAAAATGA
GCTGATTTAACAAAAATTTAACGCGAATTTTAACAAAATATTAACGTTTACAATTTTATGGTGCACTCTC
AGTACAATCTGCTCTGATGCCGCATAGTTAAGCCAGCCCCGACACCCGCCAACACCCGCTGACGCGCCCT
GACGGGCTTGTCTGCTCCCGGCATCCGCTTACAGACAAGCTGTGACCGTCTCCGGGAGCTGCATGTGTCA
GAGGTTTTCACCGTCATCACCGAAACGCGCGAGACGAAAGGGCCTCGTGATACGCCTATTTTTATAGGTT
AATGTCATGATAATAATGGTTTCTTAGACGTCAGGTGGCACTTTTCGGGGAAATGTGCGCGGAACCCCTA
TTTGTTTATTTTTCTAAATACATTCAAATATGTATCCGCTCATGAGACAATAACCCTGATAAATGCTTCA
ATAATATTGAAAAAGGAAGAGTATGAGTATTCAACATTTCCGTGTCGCCCTTATTCCCTTTTTTGCGGCA
TTTTGCCTTCCTGTTTTTGCTCACCCAGAAACGCTGGTGAAAGTAAAAGATGCTGAAGATCAGTTGGGTG
CACGAGTGGGTTACATCGAACTGGATCTCAACAGCGGTAAGATCCTTGAGAGTTTTCGCCCCGAAGAACG
TTTTCCAATGATGAGCACTTTTAAAGTTCTGCTATGTGGCGCGGTATTATCCCGTATTGACGCCGGGCAA
GAGCAACTCGGTCGCCGCATACACTATTCTCAGAATGACTTGGTTGAGTACTCACCAGTCACAGAAAAGC
ATCTTACGGATGGCATGACAGTAAGAGAATTATGCAGTGCTGCCATAACCATGAGTGATAACACTGCGGC
CAACTTACTTCTGACAACGATCGGAGGACCGAAGGAGCTAACCGCTTTTTTGCACAACATGGGGGATCAT
GTAACTCGCCTTGATCGTTGGGAACCGGAGCTGAATGAAGCCATACCAAACGACGAGCGTGACACCACGA
TGCCTGTAGCAATGGCAACAACGTTGCGCAAACTATTAACTGGCGAACTACTTACTCTAGCTTCCCGGCA
ACAATTAATAGACTGGATGGAGGCGGATAAAGTTGCAGGACCACTTCTGCGCTCGGCCCTTCCGGCTGGC
TGGTTTATTGCTGATAAATCTGGAGCCGGTGAGCGTGGGTCTCGCGGTATCATTGCAGCACTGGGGCCAG
ATGGTAAGCCCTCCCGTATCGTAGTTATCTACACGACGGGGAGTCAGGCAACTATGGATGAACGAAATAG
ACAGATCGCTGAGATAGGTGCCTCACTGATTAAGCATTGGTAACTGTCAGACCAAGTTTACTCATATATA
CTTTAGATTGATTTAAAACTTCATTTTTAATTTAAAAGGATCTAGGTGAAGATCCTTTTTGATAATCTCA
TGACCAAAATCCCTTAACGTGAGTTTTCGTTCCACTGAGCGTCAGACCCCGTAGAAAAGATCAAAGGATC
TTCTTGAGATCCTTTTTTTCTGCGCGTAATCTGCTGCTTGCAAACAAAAAAACCACCGCTACCAGCGGTG
GTTTGTTTGCCGGATCAAGAGCTACCAACTCTTTTTCCGAAGGTAACTGGCTTCAGCAGAGCGCAGATAC
CAAATACTGTTCTTCTAGTGTAGCCGTAGTTAGGCCACCACTTCAAGAACTCTGTAGCACCGCCTACATA
CCTCGCTCTGCTAATCCTGTTACCAGTGGCTGCTGCCAGTGGCGATAAGTCGTGTCTTACCGGGTTGGAC
TCAAGACGATAGTTACCGGATAAGGCGCAGCGGTCGGGCTGAACGGGGGGTTCGTGCACACAGCCCAGCT
TGGAGCGAACGACCTACACCGAACTGAGATACCTACAGCGTGAGCTATGAGAAAGCGCCACGCTTCCCGA
AGGGAGAAAGGCGGACAGGTATCCGGTAAGCGGCAGGGTCGGAACAGGAGAGCGCACGAGGGAGCTTCCA
GGGGGAAACGCCTGGTATCTTTATAGTCCTGTCGGGTTTCGCCACCTCTGACTTGAGCGTCGATTTTTGT
GATGCTCGTCAGGGGGGCGGAGCCTATGGAAAAACGCCAGCAACGCGGCCTTTTTACGGTTCCTGGCCTT
TTGCTGGCCTTTTGCTCACATGTCCTGCAGGCAGCTGCGCGCTCGCTCGCTCACTGAGGCCGCCCGGGCG
TCGGGCGACCTTTGGTCGCCCGGCCTCAGTGAGCGAGCGAGCGCGCAGAGAGGGAGTGGCCAACTCCATC
ACTAGGGGTTCCTGCGGCCGCACGCGTTGCCCAGAAGCTATGTGACCACATGTAAGTCTCCCATTGCATG
GAGATAGAAAATTTAGAGCTAGTAGCCCTGCAGAATCTAGTTGCAGACCCCTTCATGGGCCCCGAATTTC
CTGTCTTGTCATCACAGCAAAGCGAGGACTGGGAATGGTCTCAGCATAGTGCTGGCTCAGAGCCGGCAAA
GTTCCTGCTGTTCTTCAAGGGAAAGTTGTTTGGGTTCTTTGTCCAGTAACTTGGTAACAAGAAAACTCTC
ACGCTGGTCAAAAAAAAAAAAAAAAGGAAAAGCCTCGGGACCCCCATGCCACTCCCAGCTTCCTCTGCTC
CCCCCTTGAAAGCAGAGACTAGAGCAGTGGGTGGTATTGGGCCTGTTCTGCCCAGAGGCTGAGGAGGGTG
GCCCGCCCCCAACTGCCAGCCAGTACAAGACAAAAGACCCTTGACAGTTCCCTGGGGCGGTTCAGCTGTG
GCCCGGCTGGACAAAGCAAGGGTACAGGGCTCGGTACAGCTCTGCAAAGTCCTTGGGGCTTGTCTTGGCG
GAGACTTGGGCTTTTGAGAAGCTCTGTCCAGGGAAGCTCTATAAACCCAGACAACAAAATGACCCCTCTC
CTCTTACTTGAAGCCAGAAGTCAAATGGAAGCAACAGGCCCTGGCCTCACCCTCTTTCACCCCAAGGCCA
CATCTCTGAACTAGAGGTGGCAGAAGCACCTTGAGCTCGGGCTGGGCATAAAAGTCAGGGCAGAGCCATC
TATTGCTTACATTTGCTTCTGGGATCCAGATCTTTCGAAGCTAGCGCTACCGGTCGCCACCATGGTGAGC
AAGGGCGAGGAGCTGTTCACCGGGGTGGTGCCCATCCTGGTCGAGCTGGACGGCGACGTAAACGGCCACA
AGTTCAGCGTGTCCGGCGAGGGCGAGGGCGATGCCACCTACGGCAAGCTGACCCTGAAGCTGATCTGCAC
CACCGGCAAGCTGCCCGTGCCCTGGCCCACCCTCGTGACCACCCTGGGCTACGGCGTGCAGTGCTTCGCC
CGCTACCCCGACCACATGAAGCAGCACGACTTCTTCAAGTCCGCCATGCCCGAAGGCTACGTCCAGGAGC
GCACCATCTTCTTCAAGGACGACGGCAACTACAAGACCCGCGCCGAGGTGAAGTTCGAGGGCGACACCCT
GGTGAACCGCATCGAGCTGAAGGGCATCGACTTCAAGGAGGACGGCAACATCCTGGGGCACAAGCTGGAG
TACAACTACAACAGCCACAACGTCTATATCACCGCCGACAAGCAGAAGAACGGCATCAAGGCCAACTTCA
AGATCCGCCACAACATCGAGGACGGCGGCGTGCAGCTCGCCGACCACTACCAGCAGAACACCCCCATCGG
CGACGGCCCCGTGCTGCTGCCCGACAACCACTACCTGAGCTACCAGTCCAAGCTGAGCAAAGACCCCAAC
GAGAAGCGCGATCACATGGTCCTGCTGGAGTTCGTGACCGCCGCCGGGATCACTCTCGGCATGGACGAGC
TGTACAAGTAAGTCGACGGCGCGCCGCGGCCGCGAATTCGATATCATAATCAACCTCTGGATTACAAAAT
TTGTGAAAGATTGACTGGTATTCTTAACTATGTTGCTCCTTTTACGCTATGTGGATACGCTGCTTTAATG
CCTTTGTATCATGCTATTGCTTCCCGTATGGCTTTCATTTTCTCCTCCTTGTATAAATCCTGGTTAGTTC
TTGCCACGGCGGAACTCATCGCCGCCTGCCTTGCCCGCTGCTGGACAGGGGCTCGGCTGTTGGGCACTGA
CAATTCCGTGGCTCGAGAGATCTTCGACTGTGCCTTCTAGTTGCCAGCCATCTGTTGTTTGCCCCTCCCC
CGTGCCTTCCTTGACCCTGGAAGGTGCCACTCCCACTGTCCTTTCCTAATAAAATGAGGAAATTGCATCG
CATTGTCTGAGTAGGTGTCATTCTATTCTGGGGGGTGGGGTGGGGCAGGACAGCAAGGGGGAGGATTGGG
AAGACAATAGCAGGCATGAGATCTCACGTGCGGACCGAGCGGCCGCAGGAACCCCTAGTGATGGAGTTGG
CCACTCCCTCTCTGCGCGCTCGCTCGCTCACTGAGGCCGGGCGACCAAAGGTCGCCCGACGCCCGGGCTT
TGCCCGGGCGGCCTCAGTGAGCGAGCGAGCGCGCAGCTGCCTGCAGGGGCGCCTGATGCGGTATTTTCTC
CTTACGCATCTGTGCGGTATTTCACACCGCATA
[70 nt withheld, positions 4862-4931]
Features (pLannotate 1.2.2; 15 found; start..end, strand, type, name):
    405..454     -  misc_feature   bom (fragment): basis of mobility region from pBR322
    556..591     -  CDS            rop (fragment): Rop protein, which maintains plasmids at low copy number; rop
    686..790     +  promoter       AmpR promoter: bla
    791..1651    +  CDS            AmpR: β-lactamase; bla; confers resistance to ampicillin, carbenicillin, and related antibiotics
   1822..2410    +  rep_origin     ori: high-copy-number ColE1/pMB1/pBR322/pUC origin of replication
   2483..2510    +  repeat_region  AAV2 ITR (fragment): inverted terminal repeat of adeno-associated virus serotype 2 inverted
   2539..2566    +  repeat_region  AAV2 ITR (fragment): inverted terminal repeat of adeno-associated virus serotype 2 inverted
   2880..2896    +  promoter       ARG4 promoter (fragment): S. cerevisiae ARG4
   3420..4136    +  CDS            SYFP2: SYFP2 is a basic (constitutively fluorescent) yellow fluorescent protein published in 2006, derived from Aequorea victoria. It is reported to be a very rapidly-maturing monomer with moderate acid sensitivity.
   4176..4333    +  misc_feature   WPRE (fragment): woodchuck hepatitis virus posttranscriptional regulatory element
   4339..4419    +  misc_feature   WPRE (fragment): woodchuck hepatitis virus posttranscriptional regulatory element
   4436..4547    +  polyA_signal   bGH poly(A) signal: bovine growth hormone polyadenylation signal
   4665..4805    +  repeat_region  AAV2 ITR: inverted terminal repeat of adeno-associated virus serotype 2 inverted
   4810..4861    -  misc_feature   bom (fragment): basis of mobility region from pBR322
   4880..404     +  rep_origin     f1 ori (across the origin) (sequence partly withheld): f1 bacteriophage origin of replication; arrow indicates direction of (+) strand synthesis
