[The description below was written by a language model from this plasmid's Addgene catalogue record and pLannotate feature annotations shown in this document.]
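Description:
AiP13061 - pAAV-AiE0389m-minBG-SYFP2-WPRE3-BGHpA (alias CN3061) is a 4,931-nt AAV transfer plasmid built on a pAAV2 backbone, intended for packaging a recombinant AAV genome that reports the activity of a candidate brain-cell enhancer. In bacteria it is maintained through a high-copy ColE1/pUC-type origin and selected with ampicillin via the β-lactamase gene and its native promoter. An f1 phage origin and small remnants of pBR322 bom and rop sequences are also present in the backbone. The record lists a recombination-deficient growth strain, a common choice for preserving the repeat-rich ITRs.

The payload lies between AAV2 inverted terminal repeats, which provide the signals for genome replication and encapsidation. One ITR is annotated in full, while the other is detected only as two short fragments, which may simply reflect difficulty in sequencing or annotating this structured region. Inside the ITRs, the AiE0389m enhancer is placed upstream of a minimal beta-globin promoter (minBG). Neither element is annotated by the automated feature table, but both presumably occupy the unannotated stretch preceding the reporter, where a very short "ARG4 promoter" hit is most likely spurious. Because the minimal promoter has little activity by itself, expression of the yellow fluorescent protein SYFP2 depends on the enhancer, so fluorescence marks the cells in which it is active. A shortened WPRE (WPRE3, seen as two WPRE fragments) boosts transcript stability and expression while saving packaging space, and the bovine growth hormone polyadenylation signal terminates the transcript. The construct belongs to a collection of enhancer AAVs for genetic access to cortical cell types, though the record does not state which populations AiE0389m labels.
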