Addgene plasmid #230274: AiP13061 - pAAV-AiE0389m-minBG-SYFP2-WPRE3-BGHpA (Alias: CN3061)
Purpose: AiE0389m is an enhancer sequence, designed to drive AAV-mediated transgene expression in specific populations of brain cells
Depositing lab: Allen Institute for Brain Science & Boaz Levi. Depositing organization: Allen Institute. Publication: A suite of enhancer AAVs and transgenic mouse lines for genetic access to cortical cell types. Ben-Simon Y, Hooper M, Narayan S, Daigle TL, Dwivedi D, Way SW, Oster A, Stafford DA, Mich JK, Taormina MJ, Martinez RA, Opitz-Araya X, Roth JR, Alexander JR, Allen S, Amster A, Arbuckle J, Ayala A, Baker PM, Bakken TE, Barcelli T, Barta S, Bendrick J, Bertagnolli D, Bielstein C, Bishwakarma P, Bowlus J, Boyer G, Brouner K, Casian B, Casper T, Chakka AB, Chakrabarty R, Chance RK, Chavan S, Clark M, Colbert K, Collman F, Daniel S, Departee M, DiValentin P, Donadio N, Dotson N, Egdorf T, Fliss T, Gabitto M, Garcia J, Gary A, Gasperini M, Gloe J, Goldy J, Gore BB, Graybuck L, Greisman N, Haeseleer F, Halterman C, Haradon Z, Hastings SD, Helback O, Ho W, Hockemeyer D, Huang C, Huff S, Hunker A, Johansen N, Jones D, Juneau Z, Kalmbach B, Kannan M, Khem S, Kussick E, Kutsal R, Larsen R, Lee C, Lee AY, Leibly M, Lenz GH, Li S, Liang E, Lusk N, Madigan Z, Malloy J, Malone J, McCue R, Melchor J, Mollenkopf T, Moosman S, Morin E, Newman D, Ng L, Ngo K, Omstead V, Otto S, Oyama A, Pena N, Pham T, Phillips E, Pom CA, Potekhina L, Ransford S, Ray PL, Rette D, Reynoldson C, Rimorin C, Rocha D, Ruiz A, Sanchez REA, Sawyer L, Sedeno-Cortes A, Sevigny JP, Shapovalova N, Shepard N, Shulga L, Sigler AR, Siverts L, Soliman S, Somasundaram S, Staats B, Stewart K, Szelenyi E, Tieu M, Trader C, Tran A, van Velthoven CTJ, Walker M, Wang Y, Weed N, Wirthlin M, Wood T, Wynalda B, Yao Z, Zhou T, Ariza J, Dee N, Reding M, Ronellenfitch K, Mufti S, Sunkin SM, Smith KA, Esposito L, Waters J, Thyagarajan B, Yao S, Lein ES, Zeng H, Levi BP, Ngai J, Ting JT, Tasic B. Cell. 2025 May 16:S0092-8674(25)00513-6. doi: 10.1016/j.cell.2025.05.002. PubMed 40403729.
Backbone
  Vector backbone: pAAV2
  Vector type: AAV
Growth in bacteria
  Bacterial resistance: Ampicillin, 100 μg/mL
  Growth temperature: 37°C
  Growth strain: NEB Stable
  Copy number: High Copy
Gene/Insert
  Gene/Insert name: SYFP2
  Species: Synthetic
  Promoter: minBG
  Cloning method: Gibson Cloning
Terms and licenses: Academic/Nonprofit Terms; Industry Terms: Not Available to Industry
How to cite: AiP13061 - pAAV-AiE0389m-minBG-SYFP2-WPRE3-BGHpA (Alias: CN3061) was a gift from Allen Institute for Brain Science & Boaz Levi (Addgene plasmid # 230274 ; http://n2t.net/addgene:230274 ; RRID:Addgene_230274)
